Addgene plasmid #135828: D12_Ld_040370
Purpose: Expression of Leishmania donovani ectodomain in mammalian cells
Depositing lab: Gavin Wright. Depositing organization: Wellcome Sanger Institute. Publication: Systematic identification of genes encoding cell surface and secreted proteins that are essential for in vitro growth and infection in Leishmania donovani. Roberts AJ, Ong HB, Clare S, Brandt C, Harcourt K, Franssen SU, Cotton JA, Muller-Sienerth N, Wright GJ. PLoS Pathog. 2022 Feb 24;18(2):e1010364. doi: 10.1371/journal.ppat.1010364. eCollection 2022 Feb. PubMed 35202447.
Backbone
  Vector backbone: pTT3
  Backbone manufacturer: Yves Durocher, NRC
  Backbone size w/o insert (bp): 6132
  Vector type: Mammalian Expression
Growth in bacteria
  Bacterial resistance: Ampicillin, 100 μg/mL
  Growth temperature: 37°C
  Growth strain: DH5alpha
  Copy number: High Copy
Gene/Insert
  Gene/Insert name: hypothetical protein (alt name: LDPBK_040370)
  Species: Leishmania donovani
  Insert size (bp): 423
  Tag / fusion protein: biotinylation sequence and His tag (C terminal on insert)
  Cloning method: Unknown
Terms and licenses: Academic/Nonprofit Terms; Industry Terms: Not Available to Industry
How to cite: D12_Ld_040370 was a gift from Gavin Wright (Addgene plasmid # 135828 ; http://n2t.net/addgene:135828 ; RRID:Addgene_135828)
