[The description below was written by a language model from this plasmid's Addgene catalogue record and the feature table of its GenBank file.]
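Description:
D12_Ld_040370 is a mammalian expression plasmid built on the pTT3 backbone, designed to produce the extracellular region (ectodomain) of a Leishmania donovani protein as a recombinant protein in mammalian cells. The full construct is 6555 bp, consistent with the recorded 6132 bp backbone plus a 423 bp insert. It is propagated in E. coli as a high-copy plasmid through a ColE1/pUC-type origin and selected with ampicillin via the beta-lactamase gene under its own promoter. Remnants of the lac promoter, operator and CAP binding site from the cloning-vector lineage are also annotated but have no stated role in expression. No mammalian selection marker is annotated, which fits transient expression use.

The insert encodes a protein annotated only as hypothetical (LDPBK_040370). Transcription is driven by the human cytomegalovirus immediate early enhancer and promoter, which span the numbering origin of the circular map. A primer site annotated as lying in a synthetic intron suggests an intron in the 5' leader, and a Kozak consensus sits at the start of the open reading frame to promote efficient translation initiation. The coding region itself is not annotated in the feature table, apart from a 6xHis tag at its 3' end; the catalogue entry adds that the C-terminal tag also includes a biotinylation sequence. A rabbit beta-globin polyadenylation signal terminates the transcript. The His tag allows affinity purification, and the biotinylation sequence typically allows capture on streptavidin. The plasmid belongs to a set of Leishmania ectodomain expression constructs associated with a systematic study of cell surface and secreted proteins in L. donovani growth and infection.
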