LOCUS       Exported 6555 bp ds-DNA circular SYN 13-MAY-2021
DEFINITION  Expression of Leishmania donovani ectodomain in mammalian cells.
ACCESSION   .
VERSION     .
KEYWORDS    D12_Ld_040370
SOURCE      synthetic DNA construct
  ORGANISM  synthetic DNA construct
REFERENCE   1 (bases 1 to 6555)
  TITLE     Leishmania ectodomain expression plasmids
REFERENCE   2 (bases 1 to 6555)
  AUTHORS   .
  TITLE     Direct Submission
  JOURNAL   Exported May 13, 2021 from SnapGene Server 1.1.58
            http://www.snapgene.com
FEATURES             Location/Qualifiers
     source          1..6555
                     /organism="synthetic DNA construct"
                     /mol_type="other DNA"
     promoter        1..204
                     /label=CMV promoter
                     /note="human cytomegalovirus (CMV) immediate early
                     promoter"
     primer_bind     155..175
                     /label=CMV-F
                     /note="Human CMV immediate early promoter, forward primer"
     primer_bind     201..225
                     /label=LNCX
                     /note="Human CMV promoter, forward primer"
     primer_bind     706..725
                     /label=pMT2-F
                     /note="Synthetic intron, forward primer"
     regulatory      748..757
                     /regulatory_class="other"
                     /note="vertebrate consensus sequence for strong initiation
                     of translation (Kozak, 1987)"
     CDS             1333..1350
                     /codon_start=1
                     /product="6xHis affinity tag"
                     /label=6xHis
                     /translation="HHHHHH"
     polyA_signal    1402..1457
                     /label=-beta-globin poly(A) signal
                     /note="rabbit beta-globin polyadenylation signal (Gil and
                     Proudfoot, 1987)"
     primer_bind     complement(1456..1475)
                     /label=rbglobpA-R
                     /note="Rabbit beta-globin polyA, reverse primer. Also
                     called rb-glob-pA-term-R"
     primer_bind     complement(3693..3711)
                     /label=pBRforEco
                     /note="pBR322 vectors, upsteam of EcoRI site, forward
                     primer"
     promoter        3779..3883
                     /gene="bla"
                     /label=AmpR promoter
     CDS             3884..4744
                     /codon_start=1
                     /gene="bla"
                     /product="beta-lactamase"
                     /label=AmpR
                     /note="confers resistance to ampicillin, carbenicillin, and
                     related antibiotics"
                     /translation="MSIQHFRVALIPFFAAFCLPVFAHPETLVKVKDAEDQLGARVGYI
                     ELDLNSGKILESFRPEERFPMMSTFKVLLCGAVLSRVDAGQEQLGRRIHYSQNDLVEYS
                     PVTEKHLTDGMTVRELCSAAITMSDNTAANLLLTTIGGPKELTAFLHNMGDHVTRLDRW
                     EPELNEAIPNDERDTTMPAAMATTLRKLLTGELLTLASRQQLIDWMEADKVAGPLLRSA
                     LPAGWFIADKSGAGERGSRGIIAALGPDGKPSRIVVIYTTGSQATMDERNRQIAEIGAS
                     LIKHW"
     primer_bind     complement(4102..4121)
                     /label=Amp-R
                     /note="Ampicillin resistance gene, reverse primer"
     rep_origin      4915..5503
                     /direction=RIGHT
                     /label=ori
                     /note="high-copy-number ColE1/pMB1/pBR322/pUC origin of
                     replication"
     primer_bind     5404..5423
                     /label=pBR322ori-F
                     /note="pBR322 origin, forward primer"
     primer_bind     5657..5674
                     /label=L4440
                     /note="L4440 vector, forward primer"
     protein_bind    5791..5812
                     /label=CAP binding site
                     /bound_moiety="E. coli catabolite activator protein"
                     /note="CAP binding activates transcription in the presence
                     of cAMP."
     promoter        5827..5857
                     /label=lac promoter
                     /note="promoter for the E. coli lac operon"
     protein_bind    5865..5881
                     /label=lac operator
                     /bound_moiety="lac repressor encoded by lacI"
                     /note="The lac repressor binds to the lac operator to
                     inhibit transcription in E. coli. This inhibition can be
                     relieved by adding lactose or
                     isopropyl-beta-D-thiogalactopyranoside (IPTG)."
     primer_bind     5870..5892
                     /label=M13/pUC Reverse
                     /note="In lacZ gene"
     primer_bind     5889..5905
                     /label=M13 rev
                     /note="common sequencing primer, one of multiple similar
                     variants"
     primer_bind     5889..5905
                     /label=M13 Reverse
                     /note="In lacZ gene. Also called M13-rev"
     enhancer        6176..6555
                     /label=CMV enhancer
                     /note="human cytomegalovirus immediate early enhancer"
ORIGIN
        1 gtgatgcggt tttggcagta caccaatggg cgtggatagc ggtttgactc acggggattt
       61 ccaagtctcc accccattga cgtcaatggg agtttgtttt ggcaccaaaa tcaacgggac
      121 tttccaaaat gtcgtaataa ccccgccccg ttgacgcaaa tgggcggtag gcgtgtacgg
      181 tgggaggtct atataagcag agctcgttta gtgaaccgtc agatcctcac tctcttccgc
      241 atcgctgtct gcgagggcca gctgttgggc tcgcggttga ggacaaactc ttcgcggtct
      301 ttccagtact cttggatcgg aaacccgtcg gcctccgaac ggtactccgc caccgaggga
      361 cctgagcgag tccgcatcga ccggatcgga aaacctctcg agaaaggcgt ctaaccagtc
      421 acagtcgcaa ggtaggctga gcaccgtggc gggcggcagc gggtggcggt cggggttgtt
      481 tctggcggag gtgctgctga tgatgtaatt aaagtaggcg gtcttgagac ggcggatggt
      541 cgaggtgagg tgtggcaggc ttgagatcca gctgttgggg tgagtactcc ctctcaaaag
      601 cgggcattac ttctgcgcta agattgtcag tttccaaaaa cgaggaggat ttgatattca
      661 cctggcccga tctggccata cacttgagtg acaatgacat ccactttgcc tttctctcca
      721 caggtgtcca ctcccaggtc caagtttgcc accatggagt ttcagaccca ggtactcatg
      781 tccctgctgc tctgcatgtc tggtgcggcc gccaccgata tgctgctggc ccccagcgac
      841 agcatcccct tcaccacctt cggccagctg cagcaggtct gcgccgccac acaggccgga
      901 agcacccctg tggccatgta caccgccacc atgaccgccc tggtggccaa cctgatgagc
      961 gagaagaaag tgacccacgc ctacgtgtcc gcctacctga acgccgaccg gcggtggact
     1021 tggtttgtgt acgagggcga cgaagtgatc gagatgctga tgaacagcag ccagtgggcc
     1081 accggcaacc ccacaggcgc ccacaccacc taccggcacg tggtgtacag caccaccgac
     1141 aagggcctga tcagcgccac aggctacgac aactaccccg tcgtgtgcaa atacgagaac
     1201 cagaccgact acagcccccc tggcaagcgg ttccctggcg cgcccggcag cctgcaccac
     1261 atcctggacg cccagaagat gctgtggaac cacagggaca ggaacctgcc tcctctggcc
     1321 cctctgggcc cccaccacca tcaccaccat tgagtctaga cacgtgatta attaaggatc
     1381 ccccgacctc gacctctggc taataaagga aatttatttt cattgcaata gtgtgttgga
     1441 attttttgtg tctctcactc ggaaggacat atgggagggc aaatcatttg gtcgagatcc
     1501 ctcggagatc tctagctaga ggatcgatcc ccgccccgga cgaactaaac ctgactacga
     1561 catctctgcc ccttcttcgc ggggcagtgc atgtaatccc ttcagttggt tggtacaact
     1621 tgccaactgg gccctgttcc acatgtgaca cgggggggga ccaaacacaa aggggttctc
     1681 tgactgtagt tgacatcctt ataaatggat gtgcacattt gccaacactg agtggctttc
     1741 atcctggagc agactttgca gtctgtggac tgcaacacaa cattgccttt atgtgtaact
     1801 cttggctgaa gctcttacac caatgctggg ggacatgtac ctcccagggg cccaggaaga
     1861 ctacgggagg ctacaccaac gtcaatcaga ggggcctgtg tagctaccga taagcggacc
     1921 ctcaagaggg cattagcaat agtgtttata aggccccctt gttaacccta aacgggtagc
     1981 atatgcttcc cgggtagtag tatatactat ccagactaac cctaattcaa tagcatatgt
     2041 tacccaacgg gaagcatatg ctatcgaatt agggttagta aaagggtcct aaggaacagc
     2101 gatatctccc accccatgag ctgtcacggt tttatttaca tggggtcagg attccacgag
     2161 ggtagtgaac cattttagtc acaagggcag tggctgaaga tcaaggagcg ggcagtgaac
     2221 tctcctgaat cttcgcctgc ttcttcattc tccttcgttt agctaataga ataactgctg
     2281 agttgtgaac agtaaggtgt atgtgaggtg ctcgaaaaca aggtttcagg tgacgccccc
     2341 agaataaaat ttggacgggg ggttcagtgg tggcattgtg ctatgacacc aatataaccc
     2401 tcacaaaccc cttgggcaat aaatactagt gtaggaatga aacattctga atatctttaa
     2461 caatagaaat ccatggggtg gggacaagcc gtaaagactg gatgtccatc tcacacgaat
     2521 ttatggctat gggcaacaca taatcctagt gcaatatgat actggggtta ttaagatgtg
     2581 tcccaggcag ggaccaagac aggtgaacca tgttgttaca ctctatttgt aacaagggga
     2641 aagagagtgg acgccgacag cagcggactc cactggttgt ctctaacacc cccgaaaatt
     2701 aaacggggct ccacgccaat ggggcccata aacaaagaca agtggccact cttttttttg
     2761 aaattgtgga gtgggggcac gcgtcagccc ccacacgccg ccctgcggtt ttggactgta
     2821 aaataagggt gtaataactt ggctgattgt aaccccgcta accactgcgg tcaaaccact
     2881 tgcccacaaa accactaatg gcaccccggg gaatacctgc ataagtaggt gggcgggcca
     2941 agataggggc gcgattgctg cgatctggag gacaaattac acacacttgc gcctgagcgc
     3001 caagcacagg gttgttggtc ctcatattca cgaggtcgct gagagcacgg tgggctaatg
     3061 ttgccatggg tagcatatac tacccaaata tctggatagc atatgctatc ctaatctata
     3121 tctgggtagc ataggctatc ctaatctata tctgggtagc atatgctatc ctaatctata
     3181 tctgggtagt atatgctatc ctaatttata tctgggtagc ataggctatc ctaatctata
     3241 tctgggtagc atatgctatc ctaatctata tctgggtagt atatgctatc ctaatctgta
     3301 tccgggtagc atatgctatc ctaatagaga ttagggtagt atatgctatc ctaatttata
     3361 tctgggtagc atatactacc caaatatctg gatagcatat gctatcctaa tctatatctg
     3421 ggtagcatat gctatcctaa tctatatctg ggtagcatag gctatcctaa tctatatctg
     3481 ggtagcatat gctatcctaa tctatatctg ggtagtatat gctatcctaa tttatatctg
     3541 ggtagcatag gctatcctaa tctatatctg ggtagcatat gctatcctaa tctatatctg
     3601 ggtagtatat gctatcctaa tctgtatccg ggtagcatat gctatcctca tgataagctg
     3661 tcaaacatga gaattttctt gaagacgaaa gggcctcgtg atacgcctat ttttataggt
     3721 taatgtcatg ataataatgg tttcttagac gtcaggtggc acttttcggg gaaatgtgcg
     3781 cggaacccct atttgtttat ttttctaaat acattcaaat atgtatccgc tcatgagaca
     3841 ataaccctga taaatgcttc aataatattg aaaaaggaag agtatgagta ttcaacattt
     3901 ccgtgtcgcc cttattccct tttttgcggc attttgcctt cctgtttttg ctcacccaga
     3961 aacgctggtg aaagtaaaag atgctgaaga tcagttgggt gcacgagtgg gttacatcga
     4021 actggatctc aacagcggta agatccttga gagttttcgc cccgaagaac gttttccaat
     4081 gatgagcact tttaaagttc tgctatgtgg cgcggtatta tcccgtgttg acgccgggca
     4141 agagcaactc ggtcgccgca tacactattc tcagaatgac ttggttgagt actcaccagt
     4201 cacagaaaag catcttacgg atggcatgac agtaagagaa ttatgcagtg ctgccataac
     4261 catgagtgat aacactgcgg ccaacttact tctgacaacg atcggaggac cgaaggagct
     4321 aaccgctttt ttgcacaaca tgggggatca tgtaactcgc cttgatcgtt gggaaccgga
     4381 gctgaatgaa gccataccaa acgacgagcg tgacaccacg atgcctgcag caatggcaac
     4441 aacgttgcgc aaactattaa ctggcgaact acttactcta gcttcccggc aacaattaat
     4501 agactggatg gaggcggata aagttgcagg accacttctg cgctcggccc ttccggctgg
     4561 ctggtttatt gctgataaat ctggagccgg tgagcgtggg tctcgcggta tcattgcagc
     4621 actggggcca gatggtaagc cctcccgtat cgtagttatc tacacgacgg ggagtcaggc
     4681 aactatggat gaacgaaata gacagatcgc tgagataggt gcctcactga ttaagcattg
     4741 gtaactgtca gaccaagttt actcatatat actttagatt gatttaaaac ttcattttta
     4801 atttaaaagg atctaggtga agatcctttt tgataatctc atgaccaaaa tcccttaacg
     4861 tgagttttcg ttccactgag cgtcagaccc cgtagaaaag atcaaaggat cttcttgaga
     4921 tccttttttt ctgcgcgtaa tctgctgctt gcaaacaaaa aaaccaccgc taccagcggt
     4981 ggtttgtttg ccggatcaag agctaccaac tctttttccg aaggtaactg gcttcagcag
     5041 agcgcagata ccaaatactg ttcttctagt gtagccgtag ttaggccacc acttcaagaa
     5101 ctctgtagca ccgcctacat acctcgctct gctaatcctg ttaccagtgg ctgctgccag
     5161 tggcgataag tcgtgtctta ccgggttgga ctcaagacga tagttaccgg ataaggcgca
     5221 gcggtcgggc tgaacggggg gttcgtgcac acagcccagc ttggagcgaa cgacctacac
     5281 cgaactgaga tacctacagc gtgagctatg agaaagcgcc acgcttcccg aagggagaaa
     5341 ggcggacagg tatccggtaa gcggcagggt cggaacagga gagcgcacga gggagcttcc
     5401 agggggaaac gcctggtatc tttatagtcc tgtcgggttt cgccacctct gacttgagcg
     5461 tcgatttttg tgatgctcgt caggggggcg gagcctatgg aaaaacgcca gcaacgcggc
     5521 ctttttacgg ttcctggcct tttgctggcc ttttgctcac atgttctttc ctgcgttatc
     5581 ccctgattct gtggataacc gtattaccgc ctttgagtga gctgataccg ctcgccgcag
     5641 ccgaacgacc gagcgcagcg agtcagtgag cgaggaagcg gaagagcgcc caatacgcaa
     5701 accgcctctc cccgcgcgtt ggccgattca ttaatgcagc tggcacgaca ggtttcccga
     5761 ctggaaagcg ggcagtgagc gcaacgcaat taatgtgagt tagctcactc attaggcacc
     5821 ccaggcttta cactttatgc ttccggctcg tatgttgtgt ggaattgtga gcggataaca
     5881 atttcacaca ggaaacagct atgaccatga ttacgccaag ctctagctag aggtcgacca
     5941 attctcatgt ttgacagctt atcatcgcag atccgggcaa cgttgttgcc attgctgcag
     6001 gcgcagaact ggtaggtatg gaagatctat acattgaatc aatattggca attagccata
     6061 ttagtcattg gttatatagc ataaatcaat attggctatt ggccattgca tacgttgtat
     6121 ctatatcata atatgtacat ttatattggc tcatgtccaa tatgaccgcc atgttgacat
     6181 tgattattga ctagttatta atagtaatca attacggggt cattagttca tagcccatat
     6241 atggagttcc gcgttacata acttacggta aatggcccgc ctggctgacc gcccaacgac
     6301 ccccgcccat tgacgtcaat aatgacgtat gttcccatag taacgccaat agggactttc
     6361 cattgacgtc aatgggtgga gtatttacgg taaactgccc acttggcagt acatcaagtg
     6421 tatcatatgc caagtccgcc ccctattgac gtcaatgacg gtaaatggcc cgcctggcat
     6481 tatgcccagt acatgacctt acgggacttt cctacttggc agtacatcta cgtattagtc
     6541 atcgctatta ccatg
//
